>Addgene plasmid #147161 | pAc5.1B-EGFP-DmNot1_1147-1717-3xL-Amut_P | depositor full sequence | sequence record 289608 | Full Sequence
CTTCAAGGAATTAATTCTATATTCTAAAAACACAAATGATACTTCTAAAAAAAATCATGAATGGCATCAA
CTCTGAATCAAATCTTTGCAGATGCACCTACTTCTCATTTCCACTGTCACATCATTTTTCCAGATCTCGC
TGCCTGTTATGTGGCCCACAAACCAAGACACGTTTTATGGCCATTAAAGCTGGCTGATCGTCGCCAAACA
CCAAATACATATCAATATGTACATTCGAGAAAGAAGCGATCAAAGAAGCGTCTTCGGGCGAGTAGGAGAA
TGCGGAGGAGAAGGAGAACGAGCTGATCTAGTATCTCTCCACAATCCAATGCCAACTGACCAACTGGCCA
TATTCGGAGCAATTTGAAGCCAATTTCCATCGCCTGGCGATCGCTCCATTCTTGGCTATATGTTTTTCAC
CGTTCCCGGGGCCATTTTCAAAGACTCGTCGGTAAGATAAGATTGTGTCACTCGCTGTCTCTCTTCATTT
GTCGAAGAATGCTGAGGAATTTCGCGATGACGTCGGCGAGTATTTTGAAGAATGAGAATAATTTGTATTT
ATACGAAAATCAGTTAGTGGAATTTTCTACAAAAACATGTTATCTATAGATAATTTTGTTGCAAAATATG
TTGACTATGACAAAGATTGTATGTATATACCTTTAATGTATTCTCATTTTCTTATGTATTTATAATGGCA
ATGATGATACTGATGATATTTTAAGATGATGCCAGACCACAGGCTGATTTCTGCGTCTTTTGCCGAACGC
AGTGCATGTGCGGTTGTTGTTTTTTGGAATAGTTTCAATTTTCGGACTGTCCGCTTTGATTTCAGTTTCT
TGGCTTATTCAAAAAGCAAAGTAAAGCCAAAAAAGCGAGATGGCAATACCAAATGCGGCAAAACGGTAGT
GGAAGGAAAGGGGTGCGGGGCAGCGGAAGGAAGGGTGGGGCGGGGCGTGGCGGGGTCTGTGGCTGGGCGC
GACGTCACCGACGTTGGAGCCACTCCTTTGACCATGTGTGCGTGTGTGTATTATTCGTGTCTCGCCACTC
GCCGGTTGTTTTTTTCTTTTTATCTCGCTCTCTCTAGCGCCATCTCGTACGCATGCTCAACGCACCGCAT
GTTGCCGTGTCCTTTATGCGTCATTTTGGCTCGAAATAGGCAATTATTTAAACAAAGATTAGTCAACGAA
AACGCTAAAATAAATAAGTCTACAATATGGTTACTTATTGCCATGTGTGTGCAGCCAACGATAGCAACAA
AAGCAACAACACAGTGGCTTTCCCTCTTTCACTTTTTGTTTGCAAGCGCGTGCGAGCAAGACGGCACGAC
CGGCAAACGCAATTACGCTGACAAAGAGCAGACGAAGTTTTGGCCGAAAAACATCAAGGCGCCTGATACG
AATGCATTTGCAATAACAATTGCGATATTTAATATTGTTTATGAAGCTGTTTGACTTCAAAACACACAAA
AAAAAAAATAAAACAAATTATTTGAAAGAGAATTAGGAATCGGACAGCTTATCGTTACGGGCTAACAGCA
CACCGAGACGAAATAGCTTACCTGACGTCACAGCCTCTGGAAGAACTGCCGCCAAGCAGAGAGAGAGAGA
AAAAGAGGGAGAGCAGCTTAGACCGCATGTGCTTGTGTGTGAGGCGTCTCTCTCTTCGTCTCCTGTTTGC
GCAAACGCATAGACTGCACTGAGAAAATCGATTACCTATTTTTTATGAATGAATATTTGCACTATTACTA
TTCAAAACTATTAAGATAGCAATCACATTCAATAGCCAAATACTATACCACCTGAGCGATGCAACGAAAT
GATCAATTTGAGCAAAAATGCTGCATATTTAGGACGGCATCATTATAGAAATGCTTCTTGCTGTGTACTT
TTCTCTCGTCTGGCAGCTGTTTCGCCGTTATTGTTAAAACCGGCTTAAGTTAGGTGTGTTTTCTACGACT
AGTGATGCCCCTACTAGAAGATGTGTGTTGCACAAATGTCCCTGAATAACCAATTTGAAGTGCAGATAGC
AGTAAACGTAAGCTAATATGAATATTATTTAACTGTAATGTTTTAATATCGCTGGACATTACTAATAAAC
CCACTATAAACACATGTACATATGTATGTTTTGGCATACAATGAGTAGTTGGGGAAAAAATGTGTAAAAG
CACCGTGACCATCACAGCATAAAGATAACCAGCTGAAGTATCGAATATGAGTAACCCCCAAATTGAATCA
CATGCCGCAACTGATAGGACCCATGGAAGTACACTCTTCATGGCGATATACAAGACACACACAAGCACGA
ACACCCAGTTGCGGAGGAAATTCTCCGTAAATGAAAACCCAATCGGCGAACAATTCATACCCATATATGG
TAAAAGTTTTGAACGCGACTTGAGAGCGGAGAGCATTGCGGCTGATAAGGTTTTAGCGCTAAGCGGGCTT
TATAAAACGGGCTGCGGGACCAGTTTTCATATCACTACCGTTTGAGTTCTTGTGCTGTGTGGATACTCCT
CCCGACACAAAGCCGCTCCATCAGCCAGCAGTCGTCTAATCCAGAGACCCCGGATCGGGGTACCAACATG
GTGAGCAAGGGCGAGGAGCTGTTCACCGGGGTGGTGCCCATCCTGGTCGAGCTGGACGGCGACGTAAACG
GCCACAAGTTCAGCGTGTCCGGCGAGGGCGAGGGCGATGCCACCTACGGCAAGCTGACCCTGAAGTTCAT
CTGCACCACCGGCAAGCTGCCCGTGCCCTGGCCCACCCTCGTGACCACCCTGACCTACGGCGTGCAGTGC
TTCAGCCGCTACCCCGACCACATGAAGCAGCACGACTTCTTCAAGTCCGCCATGCCCGAAGGCTACGTCC
AGGAGCGCACCATCTTCTTCAAGGACGACGGCAACTACAAGACCCGCGCCGAGGTGAAGTTCGAGGGCGA
CACCCTGGTGAACCGCATCGAGCTGAAGGGCATCGACTTCAAGGAGGACGGCAACATCCTGGGGCACAAG
CTGGAGTACAACTACAACAGCCACAACGTCTATATCATGGCCGACAAGCAGAAGAACGGCATCAAGGTGA
ACTTCAAGATCCGCCACAACATCGAGGACGGCAGCGTGCAGCTCGCCGACCACTACCAGCAGAACACCCC
CATCGGCGACGGCCCCGTGCTGCTGCCCGACAACCACTACCTGAGCACCCAGTCCGCCCTGAGCAAAGAC
CCCAACGAGAAGCGCGATCACATGGTCCTGCTGGAGTTCGTGACCGCCGCCGGGATCACTCTCGGCATGG
ACGAGCTGTACAAGCCAAGCTTAATTAAGATGGTGACTGTGCCACCAGAGCCTGTGCAGGACAAAACTGC
CTTTATTTTCAACAACTTGAGCCAGCTGAACATACCGCAGAAGTGCGATGAGATAAAGGAGATTATGACC
AAGGAGTATTGGCCGTGGCTAGCGCAATATCTGGTCCTCAAACGCGCATCAATGGAGTTCAACTTCCACA
CACTATATTACAACTTTTTGGATGCCCTTAAAAACGGCGAGATCAACCGATTCGTAACCAAAGAGACCCT
ACGCAACATCAAGGTACTCTTGCGCTCCGATAAGGGAGTTATTAATTTCTCCGATCGAAGTCTGTTGAAG
AACCTCGGACACTGGTTGGGCATGATGACCTTAGGTCGCAATCGCCCCATCCTGCAGTTGGATCTGGATG
CTAAATCCGCTGCGGCTGAGGCTTACCACAAGGGCCAGCAGGAACTGCTTTTTGTGGTTCCTTTCGTAGC
CAAGATCCTTGAGTCATCCGCCAAGTCTCGCATCTTCCGATCGCCCAATCCATGGACAATGGGTATCATG
TACGTGCTTGCTGAGCTTCACCAGGAGCCAGACCTTAAGCTGAACCTGAAGTTTGAAATCGAAGTACTCT
GCAAAACACTTAATCTGGAGTTGGCCAAGTTGCGACAAGTGATCTACCTGAAGGATCCCAATCGAACTCA
CCGGATTGAAGAGCAGATGTCGCAACCAAAACCGAAACAACTTGAGCCAGTGGCTTCTGCGCCAGCTCTA
CCGCGTGAACAGCAATCCCCGGCACAACCTCCGCCACCACCACAACAGCAGCAACCACCGCAGCAGCAGG
TACCTCCACCGCCATCCTCTGCGGACGTGGACGCCCAAAATGCGGCCGCTATGATGATGGCAGCGGGCGG
AGCTAATAGTACTCCTGGATCGGTATCTTCGCCCAATCTACCCACCGATTCCAGCCAGGTGGCACTACCG
CCACCAGAGCCGCGCTATTCATACGTGGACGTAAACGTGAGCAACTTCCAGCTTATTGGTCAGCAGTTGG
TACTGCCACCCAATACTCCGTTCCTGCACGCCAATCCCGGAATCAAACACATGGTCGTCAACGCCGTGGA
GCGCACGATAACCGACTGGTTGCAGCCTATTGTGGACCGAAGCATCCGCATTGCCTGTGCCACCACCGAG
CAGATCATCCGCAAGGACTTCGCCCTGGATGCTGACGAGAACCGAATGCGCACTGCCGCTCATCAGATGG
TACGAAACCTTGCCGCCGGCATGGCCATGATTACCGGTAAGGATGAGATAGCGCGTGCTATTAGCCAGAA
TCTGCACAAGGCCTTGCTGTCGGGTCTAAATGGGATGCCCAGCATGGCTGAGATCCAAGCTGCTGCTATG
CAGTTAGCCAGCGAAAATGTTGAGCTAGTTTGCGCTTTCATTCAGAAAACATCTGCTGAAAAGGCAGCCG
CAGAGATCGATAGGCGTCTAAGCACCGATTTCGAGACCAGAAAAATTGCTCGTGAAGAGGGCAACCGCTT
TGTGGACGCCCAGATCCTCACCTATCAACAGGAGCGTCTTCCAGAAGCAGTGCGCATCAAGGTGGGCGCG
GCTCCAGCTACACTTTATGCTGTGTACTCGGAGTTCGCTAGAAGCATACCTGGCTTCCAGCAGATGAGCG
ATCGCGATATTGCCCTGTTTGTGCCCAAGCCGACGGATTTGTCTCAGCCAAATGTGTTTGCTAATTGATC
TAGAGGGCCCGCGGTTCGAAGGTAAGCCTATCCCTAACCCTCTCCTCGGTCTCGATTCTACGCGTACCGG
TCATCATCACCATCACCATTGAGTTTAAACCCGCTGATCAGCCTCGACTGTGCCTTCTAAGGCCTGAGCT
CGCTGATCAGCCTCGATCGAGGATCCAGACATGATAAGATACATTGATGAGTTTGGACAAACCACAACTA
GAATGCAGTGAAAAAAATGCTTTATTTGTGAAATTTGTGATGCTATTGCTTTATTTGTAACCATTATAAG
CTGCAATAAACAAGTTAACAACAACAATTGCATTCATTTTATGTTTCAGGTTCAGGGGGAGGTGTGGGAG
GTTTTTTAAAGCAAGTAAAACCTCTACAAATGTGGTATGGCTGATTATGATCAGTCGACCGATGCCCTTG
AGAGCCTTCAACCCAGTCAGCTCCTTCCGGTGGGCGCGGGGCATGACTATCGTCGCCGCACTTATGACTG
TCTTCTTTATCATGCAACTCGTAGGACAGGTGCCGGCAGCGCTCTGGGTCATTTTCGGCGAGGACCGCTT
TCGCTGGAGCGCGACGATGATCGGCCTGTCGCTTGCGGTATTCGGAATCTTGCACGCCCTCGCTCAAGCC
TTCGTCACTGGTCCCGCCACCAAACGTTTCGGCGAGAAGCAGGCCATTATCGCCGGCATGGCGGCCGACG
CGCTGGGCTACGTCTTGCTGGCGTTCGCGACGCGAGGCTGGATGGCCTTCCCCATTATGATTCTTCTCGC
TTCCGGCGGCATCGGGATGCCCGCGTTGCAGGCCATGCTGTCCAGGCAGGTAGATGACGACCATCAGGGA
CAGCTTCAAGGATCGCTCGCGGCTCTTACCAGCCAGCAAAAGGCCAGGAACCGTAAAAAGGCCGCGTTGC
TGGCGTTTTTCCATAGGCTCCGCCCCCCTGACGAGCATCACAAAAATCGACGCTCAAGTCAGAGGTGGCG
AAACCCGACAGGACTATAAAGATACCAGGCGTTTCCCCCTGGAAGCTCCCTCGTGCGCTCTCCTGTTCCG
ACCCTGCCGCTTACCGGATACCTGTCCGCCTTTCTCCCTTCGGGAAGCGTGGCGCTTTCTCAATGCTCAC
GCTGTAGGTATCTCAGTTCGGTGTAGGTCGTTCGCTCCAAGCTGGGCTGTGTGCACGAACCCCCCGTTCA
GCCCGACCGCTGCGCCTTATCCGGTAACTATCGTCTTGAGTCCAACCCGGTAAGACACGACTTATCGCCA
CTGGCAGCAGCCACTGGTAACAGGATTAGCAGAGCGAGGTATGTAGGCGGTGCTACAGAGTTCTTGAAGT
GGTGGCCTAACTACGGCTACACTAGAAGGACAGTATTTGGTATCTGCGCTCTGCTGAAGCCAGTTACCTT
CGGAAAAAGAGTTGGTAGCTCTTGATCCGGCAAACAAACCACCGCTGGTAGCGGTGGTTTTTTTGTTTGC
AAGCAGCAGATTACGCGCAGAAAAAAAGGATCTCAAGAAGATCCTTTGATCTTTTCTACGGGGTCTGACG
CTCAGTGGAACGAAAACTCACGTTAAGGGATTTTGGTCATGAGATTATCAAAAAGGATCTTCACCTAGAT
CCTTTTAAATTAAAAATGAAGTTTTAAATCAATCTAAAGTATATATGAGTAAACTTGGTCTGACAGTTAC
CAATGCTTAATCAGTGAGGCACCTATCTCAGCGATCTGTCTATTTCGTTCATCCATAGTTGCCTGACTCC
CCGTCGTGTAGATAACTACGATACGGGAGGGCTTACCATCTGGCCCCAGTGCTGCAATGATACCGCGAGA
CCCACGCTCACCGGCTCCAGATTTATCAGCAATAAACCAGCCAGCCGGAAGGGCCGAGCGCAGAAGTGGT
CCTGCAACTTTATCCGCCTCCATCCAGTCTATTAATTGTTGCCGGGAAGCTAGAGTAAGTAGTTCGCCAG
TTAATAGTTTGCGCAACGTTGTTGCCATTGCTGCAGGCATCGTGGTGTCACGCTCGTCGTTTGGTATGGC
TTCATTCAGCTCCGGTTCCCAACGATCAAGGCGAGTTACATGATCCCCCATGTTGTGCAAAAAAGCGGTT
AGCTCCTTCGGTCCTCCGATCGTTGTCAGAAGTAAGTTGGCCGCAGTGTTATCACTCATGGTTATGGCAG
CACTGCATAATTCTCTTACTGTCATGCCATCCGTAAGATGCTTTTCTGTGACTGGTGAGTACTCAACCAA
GTCATTCTGAGAATAGTGTATGCGGCGACCGAGTTGCTCTTGCCCGGCGTCAACACGGGATAATACCGCG
CCACATAGCAGAACTTTAAAAGTGCTCATCATTGGAAAACGTTCTTCGGGGCGAAAACTCTCAAGGATCT
TACCGCTGTTGAGATCCAGTTCGATGTAACCCACTCGTGCACCCAACTGATCTTCAGCATCTTTTACTTT
CACCAGCGTTTCTGGGTGAGCAAAAACAGGAAGGCAAAATGCCGCAAAAAAGGGAATAAGGGCGACACGG
AAATGTTGAATACTCATACTCTTCCTTTTTCAATATTATTGAAGCATTTATCAGGGTTATTGTCTCATGA
GCGGATACATATTTGAATGTATTTAGAAAAATAAACAAATAGGGGTTCCGCGCACATTTCCCCGAAAAGT
GCCACCTGACGTCTAAGAAACCATTATTATCATGACATTAACCTATAAAAATAGGCGTATCACGAGGCCC
TTTCGT
Features (pLannotate 1.2.2; 10 found; start..end, strand, type, name):
     56..2568    +  promoter       Ac5 promoter: Drosophila melanogaster actin 5C promoter
   2588..3304    +  CDS            EGFP: EGFP is a basic (constitutively fluorescent) green fluorescent protein published in 1996, derived from Aequorea victoria. It is reported to be a rapidly-maturing weak dimer with moderate acid sensitivity.
   3332..5029    +  CDS            Cnot1 (fragment): CNOT1_MOUSE - Also known as Kiaa1007. Experimental evidence at protein level: Swiss-Prot protein existence level 1. Scaffolding component of the CCR4-NOT complex which is one of the major cellular mRNA deadenylases and is linked to various cellular processes including bulk mRNA degradation, miRNA-mediated repression, translational repression during translational initiation and general transcription regulation. Additional complex functions may be a consequence of its influence on mRNA expression. Its scaffolding function implies its interaction with the catalytic complex module and diverse RNA-
   5061..5102    +  CDS            V5 tag: epitope tag from simian virus 5
   5202..5336    -  polyA_signal   SV40 poly(A) signal: SV40 polyadenylation signal
   5359..5443    -  CDS            large T antigen (fragment): large T antigen from SV40 (simian virus 40)
   5444..5914    +  CDS            TcR (fragment): tetracycline efflux protein; tet; confers resistance to tetracycline
   5958..6546    -  rep_origin     ori: high-copy-number ColE1/pMB1/pBR322/pUC origin of replication
   6717..7577    -  CDS            AmpR: β-lactamase; bla; confers resistance to ampicillin, carbenicillin, and related antibiotics
   7578..7682    -  promoter       AmpR promoter: bla
