[The description below was written by a language model from this plasmid's Addgene catalogue record and pLannotate feature annotations shown in this document.]
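Description:
pAc5.1B-EGFP-DmNot1_1147-1717-3xL-Amut_P is a 7,776 nt insect expression plasmid for producing a GFP-tagged fragment of Drosophila melanogaster Not1 in fly cells. The catalogue lists the backbone as unknown, although the name and the annotated parts point to a pAc5.1-type vector. It is propagated in E. coli through a ColE1/pUC-type origin and selected with ampicillin via the β-lactamase gene and its bla promoter. The feature annotation describes the origin as high-copy, whereas the catalogue entry records the plasmid as low copy. Short fragments of a tetracycline resistance gene and of SV40 large T antigen are also detected; these are partial backbone remnants rather than functional markers. No selection marker for insect cells is annotated.

Expression is driven by the constitutive Drosophila actin 5C promoter, followed by an EGFP coding sequence placed upstream of the Not1 insert, giving an N-terminal fluorescent fusion. The insert was annotated by homology to mouse CNOT1, but the record identifies it as the fly orthologue, covering residues 1147–1717. Not1 is the scaffold subunit of the CCR4-NOT deadenylase complex, which acts in mRNA decay and translational repression. The name indicates a "3xL-A" mutant, presumably three leucine-to-alanine substitutions, but the record does not specify the positions and lists only two silent changes relative to the reference transcript. A V5 epitope sequence lies downstream of the insert; whether it is read in frame with the fusion is not stated. An SV40 polyadenylation signal follows. The stated purpose is simply insect expression of this mutant fragment. The sequence is depositor-supplied and may be theoretical.
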