Addgene plasmid #147161: pAc5.1B-EGFP-DmNot1_1147-1717-3xL-Amut_P
Purpose: Insect Expression of DmNot1_1147-1717-3xL-Amut
Depositing lab: Elisa Izaurralde. Depositing organization: Max Planck Institute for Developmental Biology.
Backbone
  Vector backbone: Unknown
  Vector type: Insect Expression
Growth in bacteria
  Bacterial resistance: Ampicillin, 100 μg/mL
  Growth temperature: 37°C
  Growth strain: DH5alpha
  Copy number: Low Copy
Gene/Insert
  Gene/Insert name: DmNot1_1147-1717-3xL-Amut
  Species: D. melanogaster (fly)
  Mutation: 2 silent mutations compared to the sequence given by NM_001103772.2.
  Entrez Gene: Not1 (a.k.a. Dmel_CG34407, CG1874, CG1884, CG34407, Dmel\CG34407, Dmel_CG1874, Dmel_CG1884, NOT, NOT1, anon-EST:Liang-1.29, anon-WO0118547.221, clone 1.29, not1)
  Cloning method: Unknown
Terms and licenses: Academic/Nonprofit Terms; Industry Terms: Not Available to Industry
Depositor comments: Plasmids from this collection were made available to the research community and donated after the lab closed. Please note that the sequence provided by the depositing laboratory may be theoretical/predicted or based on Sanger sequencing results. There may be discrepancies between sequencing results obtained by Addgene and the depositor sequence. If an Addgene verified sequence is not available, please contact before placing your order to request that our lab fully sequence the plasmid.
How to cite: pAc5.1B-EGFP-DmNot1_1147-1717-3xL-Amut_P was a gift from Elisa Izaurralde (Addgene plasmid # 147161 ; http://n2t.net/addgene:147161 ; RRID:Addgene_147161)
